>Addgene plasmid #43492 | III-ACAC | depositor partial sequence | sequence record 58757 | III-ACAC sequence 426 bps
CGTCTCGGCTCACCCCAGAGCAGGTCGTGGCAATCGCCTCCAACATTGGCGGGAAACAGGCACTCGAGAC
TGTCCAGCGCCTGCTTCCCGTGCTGTGCCAAGCGCACGGACTGACCCCAGAGCAGGTCGTGGCGATCGCA
AGCCACGACGGAGGAAAGCAAGCCTTGGAAACAGTACAGAGGCTGTTGCCTGTGCTGTGCCAAGCGCACG
GCCTCACCCCAGAGCAGGTCGTGGCAATCGCCTCCAACATTGGCGGGAAACAGGCACTCGAGACTGTCCA
GCGCCTGCTTCCCGTGCTGTGCCAAGCGCACGGATTAACCCCAGAGCAGGTCGTGGCGATCGCAAGCCAC
GACGGAGGAAAGCAAGCCTTGGAAACAGTACAGAGGCTGTTGCCTGTGCTGTGCCAAGCGCACGGACTCA
GAGACG
