>Addgene plasmid #43492 | III-ACAC | addgene partial sequence | sequence record 61528 | M13-F20 5'-TGTAAAACGACGGCCAGT-3'
GCGAATTGGGCCCTCTAGATGGATGCTCGAGCGGCCGCCAGTGTGATGGATATCTGCAGAATTCGCCCTT
AAGTATCTTTCCTGTGCCCACGTCTCTGAGTCCGTGCGCTTGGCACAGCACAGGCAACAGCCTCTGTACT
GTTTCCAAGGCTTGCTTTCCTCCGTCGTGGCTTGCGATCGCCACGACCTGCTCTGGGGTTAATCCGTGCG
CTTGGCACAGCACGGGAAGCAGGCGCTGGACAGTCTCGAGTGCCTGTTTCCCGCCAATGTTGGAGGCGAT
TGCCACGACCTGCTCTGGGGTGAGGCCGTGCGCTTGGCACAGCACAGGCAACAGCCTCTGTACTGTTTCC
AAGGCTTGCTTTCCTCCGTCGTGGCTTGCGATCGCCACGACCTGCTCTGGGGTCAGTCCGTGCGCTTGGC
ACAGCACGGGAAGCAGGCGCTGGACAGTCTCGAGTGCCTGTTTCCCGCCAATGTTGGAGGCGATTGCCAC
GACCTGCTCTGGGGTGAGCCGAGACGCGCTAGGACGGCATCTATATAAGGGCGAATTCCAGCACACTGGC
GGCCGTTACTAGTGGATCCGAGCTCGGTACCAAGCTTGGCGTAATCATGGTCATAGCTGTTTCCTGTGTG
AAATTGTTATCCGCTCACAATTCCACACAACATACGAGCCGGAAGCATAAAGTGTAAAGCCTGGGGTGCC
TAATGAGTGAGCTAACTCACATTAATTGCGTTGCGCTCACTGCCCGCTTTCCAGTCGGGAAACCTGTCGT
GCCAGCTGCATTAATGAATCGGCCAACGCGCGGGGAGAGGCGGTTTGCGTATTGGGCGCTCTTCCGCTTC
CTCGCTCACTGACTCGCTGCGCTCGGTCGTTCGGCTGCG
