[The description below was written by a language model from this plasmid's Addgene catalogue record.]
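Description:
III-ACAC is a bacterial cloning plasmid built on the commercial pCRII-TOPO backbone (about 4.0 kb without insert), carrying a 426 bp synthetic insert introduced by TOPO cloning. It is a high-copy plasmid maintained in E. coli and is listed with both ampicillin and kanamycin resistance, consistent with the dual markers of the pCRII-TOPO vector. The insert sits between the T7 and M13-reverse primer sites used to sequence it. No feature table is provided, so the exact arrangement of elements within the insert is not documented in the record.

The plasmid was deposited in connection with a TALEN genome-editing system developed for generating human stem cell-based disease models. The insert's name and size suggest, although the record does not say so explicitly, that it is a pre-assembled block of four TALE repeat modules: TALE repeats are roughly 100 bp each, and "ACAC" would correspond to the four DNA bases the repeats are meant to recognise, with "III" plausibly indicating the position of this block within the ordered series that is joined to build a full-length repeat array. Under that reading, the plasmid has no expression function of its own. It would serve as a library component, a storage and amplification vehicle from which the multimer is released and ligated with other position-specific blocks into a TALEN expression backbone. The record does not state the restriction sites or assembly scheme used, nor the destination vector, and it lists no promoter, tag or reporter associated with the insert.
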