Addgene plasmid #43492: III-ACAC
Depositing lab: Chad Cowan & Kiran Musunuru. Depositing organization: Harvard University. Publication: A TALEN Genome-Editing System for Generating Human Stem Cell-Based Disease Models. Ding Q, Lee YK, Schaefer EA, Peters DT, Veres A, Kim K, Kuperwasser N, Motola DL, Meissner TB, Hendriks WT, Trevisan M, Gupta RM, Moisan A, Banks E, Friesen M, Schinzel RT, Xia F, Tang A, Xia Y, Figueroa E, Wann A, Ahfeldt T, Daheron L, Zhang F, Rubin LL, Peng LF, Chung RT, Musunuru K, Cowan CA. Cell Stem Cell. 2012 Dec 12. pii: S1934-5909(12)00645-5. doi: 10.1016/j.stem.2012.11.011. PubMed 23246482.
Backbone
  Vector backbone: pCRII-TOPO
  Backbone manufacturer: Invitrogen
  Backbone size w/o insert (bp): 3973
  Vector type: Bacterial Cloning
Growth in bacteria
  Bacterial resistance: Ampicillin and Kanamycin, 100 & 50 μg/mL
  Growth temperature: 37°C
  Growth strain: Top10
  Copy number: High Copy
Gene/Insert
  Gene/Insert name: III-ACAC
  Species: Synthetic
  Insert size (bp): 426
  Cloning method: TOPO Cloning
  Sequencing primers: 5′ T7; 3′ M13-rev
Terms and licenses: Academic/Nonprofit Terms; Industry Terms: Not Available to Industry
How to cite: III-ACAC was a gift from Chad Cowan & Kiran Musunuru (Addgene plasmid # 43492 ; http://n2t.net/addgene:43492 ; RRID:Addgene_43492)
